>Addgene plasmid #177951 | CoV2-N-R203K | addgene full sequence | sequence record 348191 | Addgene NGS Result
TAAGCTACAACAAGGCAAGGCTTGACCGACAATTGCATGAAGAATCTGCTTAGGGTTAGGCGTTTTGCGC
TGCTTCGCGATGTACGGGCCAGATATACGCGTTGACATTGATTATTGACTAGTTATTAATAGTAATCAAT
TACGGGGTCATTAGTTCATAGCCCATATATGGAGTTCCGCGTTACATAACTTACGGTAAATGGCCCGCCT
GGCTGACCGCCCAACGACCCCCGCCCATTGACGTCAATAATGACGTATGTTCCCATAGTAACGCCAATAG
GGACTTTCCATTGACGTCAATGGGTGGAGTATTTACGGTAAACTGCCCACTTGGCAGTACATCAAGTGTA
TCATATGCCAAGTACGCCCCCTATTGACGTCAATGACGGTAAATGGCCCGCCTGGCATTATGCCCAGTAC
ATGACCTTATGGGACTTTCCTACTTGGCAGTACATCTACGTATTAGTCATCGCTATTACCATGGTGATGC
GGTTTTGGCAGTACATCAATGGGCGTGGATAGCGGTTTGACTCACGGGGATTTCCAAGTCTCCACCCCAT
TGACGTCAATGGGAGTTTGTTTTGGCACCAAAATCAACGGGACTTTCCAAAATGTCGTAACAACTCCGCC
CCATTGACGCAAATGGGCGGTAGGCGTGTACGGTGGGAGGTCTATATAAGCAGAGCTCTCTGGCTAACTA
GAGAACCCACTGCTTACTGGCTTATCGAAATTAATACGACTCACTATAGGGAGACCCAAGCTGGCTAGCC
TTCCATTTCAGGTGTCGTGAGGATCTATTTCCGGTGAATTCGCCGCCACCATGAGCGACAACGGCCCCCA
AAACCAACGGAATGCCCCTCGGATAACATTTGGTGGCCCTAGTGATTCCACAGGAAGTAACCAAAACGGA
GAACGGTCTGGAGCCCGCTCTAAACAGAGGCGACCACAGGGATTGCCAAATAACACAGCGTCATGGTTTA
CAGCCCTGACTCAACATGGAAAGGAGGACTTGAAATTTCCACGAGGACAGGGTGTACCAATAAACACAAA
CAGTAGTCCAGACGATCAGATCGGGTATTATAGAAGGGCCACGAGACGCATCAGAGGTGGAGATGGTAAA
ATGAAAGATCTCAGTCCGCGCTGGTACTTTTATTATTTGGGAACCGGCCCAGAAGCGGGCCTCCCATATG
GAGCCAATAAGGACGGGATTATATGGGTGGCTACAGAGGGAGCCCTCAATACGCCAAAAGATCACATCGG
AACAAGAAACCCTGCTAATAATGCCGCAATCGTGCTGCAGTTGCCTCAGGGGACGACGCTTCCTAAAGGC
TTTTACGCAGAAGGATCACGCGGCGGCAGCCAAGCATCCTCAAGGTCTAGTTCCAGAAGTCGAAACAGCT
CCAGAAACTCCACACCAGGGTCCAGTAAGGGCACAAGTCCGGCGCGGATGGCGGGCAACGGCGGAGACGC
CGCACTCGCTCTGTTGCTCCTGGACCGGCTCAACCAACTTGAATCCAAGATGAGTGGTAAGGGACAGCAG
CAACAAGGTCAAACCGTAACCAAGAAAAGCGCTGCAGAAGCTTCTAAAAAACCTCGACAAAAACGGACCG
CTACGAAGGCATATAACGTTACTCAAGCCTTCGGGAGACGAGGGCCGGAGCAAACCCAGGGGAATTTTGG
AGATCAGGAGCTCATCCGGCAAGGGACAGATTACAAACATTGGCCTCAAATCGCTCAGTTCGCGCCGTCC
GCAAGTGCTTTTTTCGGAATGTCTCGCATCGGTATGGAAGTAACACCATCCGGGACATGGCTCACTTATA
CCGGCGCCATCAAGCTGGACGACAAAGATCCAAATTTCAAAGATCAGGTGATTCTCTTGAATAAACACAT
AGACGCGTATAAGACGTTTCCACCCACCGAACCCAAGAAGGACAAAAAGAAAAAAGCTGATGAAACACAA
GCGTTGCCCCAGCGACAGAAGAAGCAGCAAACCGTCACCCTCCTGCCAGCCGCTGATCTCGATGACTTCT
CCAAGCAACTTCAACAGTCCATGAGCTCAGCCGATTCTACTCAGGCGTAACTCGAGTCTAGAGGGCCCGT
TTAAACCCGCTGATCAGCCTCGACTGTGCCTTCTAGTTGCCAGCCATCTGTTGTTTGCCCCTCCCCCGTG
CCTTCCTTGACCCTGGAAGGTGCCACTCCCACTGTCCTTTCCTAATAAAATGAGGAAATTGCATCGCATT
GTCTGAGTAGGTGTCATTCTATTCTGGGGGGTGGGGTGGGGCAGGACAGCAAGGGGGAGGATTGGGAAGA
CAATAGCAGGCATGCTGGGGATGCGGTGGGCTCTATGGCTTCTGAGGCGGAAAGAACCAGCTGGGGCTCT
AGGGGGTATCCCC
[124 nt withheld, positions 2394-2517]
C
[91 nt withheld, positions 2519-2609]
A
[49 nt withheld, positions 2611-2659]
CCTTTGACGTTGGAGTCCACGTTCTTT
[37 nt withheld, positions 2687-2723]
ACCCTATCTCGGTCTATTCTTTTGATTTATAAGGGATTTTGCCGATTTCGGCCTATTGGTTAAAAAATGA
GCTGATTTAACAAAAATTTAACGCGAATTAATTCTGTGGAATGTGTGTCAGTTAGGGTGTGGAAAGTCCC
CAGGCTCCCCAGCAGGCAGAAGTATGCAAAGCATGCATCTCAATTAGTCAGCAACCAGGTGTGGAAAGTC
CCCAGGCTCCCCAGCAGGCAGAAGTATGCAAAGCATGCATCTCAATTAGTCAGCAACCATAGTCCCGCCC
CTAACTCCGCCCATCCCGCCCCTAACTCCGCCCAGTTCCGCCCATTCTCCGCCCCATGGCTGACTAATTT
TTTTTATTTATGCAGAGGCCGAGGCCGCCTCTGCCTCTGAGCTATTCCAGAAGTAGTGAGGAGGCTTTTT
TGGAGGCCTAGGCTTTTGCAAAAAGCTCCCGGGAGCTTGTATATCCATTTTCGGATCTGATCAAGAGACA
GGATGAGGATCGTTTCGCATGATTGAACAAGATGGATTGCACGCAGGTTCTCCGGCCGCTTGGGTGGAGA
GGCTATTCGGCTATGACTGGGCACAACAGACAATCGGCTGCTCTGATGCCGCCGTGTTCCGGCTGTCAGC
GCAGGGGCGCCCGGTTCTTTTTGTCAAGACCGACCTGTCCGGTGCCCTGAATGAACTGCAGGACGAGGCA
GCGCGGCTATCGTGGCTGGCCACGACGGGCGTTCCTTGCGCAGCTGTGCTCGACGTTGTCACTGAAGCGG
GAAGGGACTGGCTGCTATTGGGCGAAGTGCCGGGGCAGGATCTCCTGTCATCTCACCTTGCTCCTGCCGA
GAAAGTATCCATCATGGCTGATGCAATGCGGCGGCTGCATACGCTTGATCCGGCTACCTGCCCATTCGAC
CACCAAGCGAAACATCGCATCGAGCGAGCACGTACTCGGATGGAAGCCGGTCTTGTCGATCAGGATGATC
TGGACGAAGAGCATCAGGGGCTCGCGCCAGCCGAACTGTTCGCCAGGCTCAAGGCGCGCATGCCCGACGG
CGAGGATCTCGTCGTGACCCATGGCGATGCCTGCTTGCCGAATATCATGGTGGAAAATGGCCGCTTTTCT
GGATTCATCGACTGTGGCCGGCTGGGTGTGGCGGACCGCTATCAGGACATAGCGTTGGCTACCCGTGATA
TTGCTGAAGAGCTTGGCGGCGAATGGGCTGACCGCTTCCTCGTGCTTTACGGTATCGCCGCTCCCGATTC
GCAGCGCATCGCCTTCTATCGCCTTCTTGACGAGTTCTTCTGAGCGGGACTCTGGGGTTCGAAATGACCG
ACCAAGCGACGCCCAACCTGCCATCACGAGATTTCGATTCCACCGCCGCCTTCTATGAAAGGTTGGGCTT
CGGAATCGTTTTCCGGGACGCCGGCTGGATGATCCTCCAGCGCGGGGATCTCATGCTGGAGTTCTTCGCC
CACCCCAACTTGTTTATTGCAGCTTATAATGGTTACAAATAAAGCAATAGCATCACAAATTTCACAAATA
AAGCATTTTTTTCACTGCATTCTAGTTGTGGTTTGTCCAAACTCATCAATGTATCTTATCATGTCTGTAT
ACCGTCGACCTCTAGCTAGAGCTTGGCGTAATCATGGTCATAGCTGTTTCCTGTGTGAAATTGTTATCCG
CTCACAATTCCACACAACATACGAGCCGGAAGCATAAAGTGTAAAGCCTGGGGTGCCTAATGAGTGAGCT
AACTCACATTAATTGCGTTGCGCTCACTGCCCGCTTTCCAGTCGGGAAACCTGTCGTGCCAGCTGCATTA
ATGAATCGGCCAACGCGCGGGGAGAGGCGGTTTGCGTATTGGGCGCTCTTCCGCTTCCTCGCTCACTGAC
TCGCTGCGCTCGGTCGTTCGGCTGCGGCGAGCGGTATCAGCTCACTCAAAGGCGGTAATACGGTTATCCA
CAGAATCAGGGGATAACGCAGGAAAGAACATGTGAGCAAAAGGCCAGCAAAAGGCCAGGAACCGTAAAAA
GGCCGCGTTGCTGGCGTTTTTCCATAGGCTCCGCCCCCCTGACGAGCATCACAAAAATCGACGCTCAAGT
CAGAGGTGGCGAAACCCGACAGGACTATAAAGATACCAGGCGTTTCCCCCTGGAAGCTCCCTCGTGCGCT
CTCCTGTTCCGACCCTGCCGCTTACCGGATACCTGTCCGCCTTTCTCCCTTCGGGAAGCGTGGCGCTTTC
TCATAGCTCACGCTGTAGGTATCTCAGTTCGGTGTAGGTCGTTCGCTCCAAGCTGGGCTGTGTGCACGAA
CCCCCCGTTCAGCCCGACCGCTGCGCCTTATCCGGTAACTATCGTCTTGAGTCCAACCCGGTAAGACACG
ACTTATCGCCACTGGCAGCAGCCACTGGTAACAGGATTAGCAGAGCGAGGTATGTAGGCGGTGCTACAGA
GTTCTTGAAGTGGTGGCCTAACTACGGCTACACTAGAAGAACAGTATTTGGTATCTGCGCTCTGCTGAAG
CCAGTTACCTTCGGAAAAAGAGTTGGTAGCTCTTGATCCGGCAAACAAACCACCGCTGGTAGCGGTGGTT
TTTTTGTTTGCAAGCAGCAGATTACGCGCAGAAAAAAAGGATCTCAAGAAGATCCTTTGATCTTTTCTAC
GGGGTCTGACGCTCAGTGGAACGAAAACTCACGTTAAGGGATTTTGGTCATGAGATTATCAAAAAGGATC
TTCACCTAGATCCTTTTAAATTAAAAATGAAGTTTTAAATCAATCTAAAGTATATATGAGTAAACTTGGT
CTGACAGTTACCAATGCTTAATCAGTGAGGCACCTATCTCAGCGATCTGTCTATTTCGTTCATCCATAGT
TGCCTGACTCCCCGTCGTGTAGATAACTACGATACGGGAGGGCTTACCATCTGGCCCCAGTGCTGCAATG
ATACCGCGAGACCCACGCTCACCGGCTCCAGATTTATCAGCAATAAACCAGCCAGCCGGAAGGGCCGAGC
GCAGAAGTGGTCCTGCAACTTTATCCGCCTCCATCCAGTCTATTAATTGTTGCCGGGAAGCTAGAGTAAG
TAGTTCGCCAGTTAATAGTTTGCGCAACGTTGTTGCCATTGCTACAGGCATCGTGGTGTCACGCTCGTCG
TTTGGTATGGCTTCATTCAGCTCCGGTTCCCAACGATCAAGGCGAGTTACATGATCCCCCATGTTGTGCA
AAAAAGCGGTTAGCTCCTTCGGTCCTCCGATCGTTGTCAGAAGTAAGTTGGCCGCAGTGTTATCACTCAT
GGTTATGGCAGCACTGCATAATTCTCTTACTGTCATGCCATCCGTAAGATGCTTTTCTGTGACTGGTGAG
TACTCAACCAAGTCATTCTGAGAATAGTGTATGCGGCGACCGAGTTGCTCTTGCCCGGCGTCAATACGGG
ATAATACCGCGCCACATAGCAGAACTTTAAAAGTGCTCATCATTGGAAAACGTTCTTCGGGGCGAAAACT
CTCAAGGATCTTACCGCTGTTGAGATCCAGTTCGATGTAACCCACTCGTGCACCCAACTGATCTTCAGCA
TCTTTTACTTTCACCAGCGTTTCTGGGTGAGCAAAAACAGGAAGGCAAAATGCCGCAAAAAAGGGAATAA
GGGCGACACGGAAATGTTGAATACTCATACTCTTCCTTTTTCAATATTATTGAAGCATTTATCAGGGTTA
TTGTCTCATGAGCGGATACATATTTGAATGTATTTAGAAAAATAAACAAATAGGGGTTCCGCGCACATTT
CCCCGAAAAGTGCCACCTGACGTCGACGGATCGGGAGATCTCCCGATCCCCTATGGTGCACTCTCAGTAC
AATCTGCTCTGATGCCGCATAGTTAAGCCAGTATCTGCTCCCTGCTTGTGTGTTGGAGGTCGCTGAGTAG
TGCGCGAGCAAAATT
Features (pLannotate 1.2.2; 20 found; start..end, strand, type, name):
    104..483     +  enhancer       CMV enhancer: human cytomegalovirus immediate early enhancer
    484..687     +  promoter       CMV promoter: human cytomegalovirus (CMV) immediate early promoter
    683..716     +  LTR            5' LTR (truncated) (fragment): truncated 5' long terminal repeat (LTR) from HIV-1
    732..750     +  promoter       T7 promoter: promoter for bacteriophage T7 RNA polymerase
    821..2077    +  CDS            N: NCAP_SARS2 - Experimental evidence at protein level: Swiss-Prot protein existence level 1. Packages the positive strand viral genome RNA into a helical ribonucleocapsid (RNP) and plays a fundamental role during virion assembly through its interactions with the viral genome and membrane protein M. Plays an important role in enhancing the efficiency of subgenomic viral RNA transcription as well as viral replication (By similarity). May modulate transforming growth factor-beta signaling by binding host smad3 (By similarity). From Severe acute respiratory syndrome coronavirus 2 (2019-nCoV) (SARS-C
   2124..2348    +  polyA_signal   bGH poly(A) signal: bovine growth hormone polyadenylation signal
   2352..2373    +  promoter       SV40 promoter (fragment): SV40 enhancer and early promoter
   2394..2822    +  rep_origin     f1 ori (sequence partly withheld): f1 bacteriophage origin of replication; arrow indicates direction of (+) strand synthesis
   2836..3165    +  promoter       SV40 promoter: SV40 enhancer and early promoter
   3232..4023    +  CDS            neo: KKA2_KLEPN - Also known as kan, nptII. Experimental evidence at protein level: Swiss-Prot protein existence level 1. Resistance to kanamycin, neomycin, paromomycin, ribostamycin, butirosin and gentamicin B. From Klebsiella pneumoniae.
   4047..4205    +  CDS            ble (fragment): BLE_KLEPN - Experimental evidence at protein level: Swiss-Prot protein existence level 1. Binding protein with a strong affinity to the bleomycin family of antibiotics. Binds to CL990; an antimitotic-antibiotic compound. From Klebsiella pneumoniae.
   4200..4321    +  polyA_signal   SV40 poly(A) signal: SV40 polyadenylation signal
   4394..4410    -  protein_bind   lac operator: The lac repressor binds to the lac operator to inhibit transcription in E. coli. This inhibition can be relieved by adding lactose or isopropyl-β-D-thiogalactopyranoside (IPTG). lac repressor encoded by lacI
   4418..4448    -  promoter       lac promoter: promoter for the E. coli lac operon
   4463..4484    -  protein_bind   CAP binding site: CAP binding activates transcription in the presence of cAMP. E. coli catabolite activator protein
   4497..4589    -  CDS            lacI (fragment): lac repressor; lacI; The lac repressor binds to the lac operator to inhibit transcription in E. coli. This inhibition can be relieved by adding lactose or isopropyl-β-D-thiogalactopyranoside (IPTG).
   4772..5360    -  rep_origin     ori: high-copy-number ColE1/pMB1/pBR322/pUC origin of replication
   5531..6391    -  CDS            AmpR: β-lactamase; bla; confers resistance to ampicillin, carbenicillin, and related antibiotics
   6392..6496    -  promoter       AmpR promoter: bla
   6555..6607    -  misc_feature   bom (fragment): basis of mobility region from pBR322
