[The description below was written by a language model from this plasmid's Addgene catalogue record and pLannotate feature annotations shown in this document.]
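Description:
CoV2-N-R203K is a pcDNA3.1-based mammalian expression plasmid of about 6.7 kb that drives transient expression of a codon-optimized SARS-CoV-2 nucleocapsid (N) protein carrying the R203K substitution. It is propagated in E. coli as a high-copy plasmid through a ColE1/pUC-type origin and is selected with ampicillin via the β-lactamase gene and its native promoter. An f1 origin is also present. Short annotated fragments such as a lac promoter/operator region, partial lacI, a bom remnant and a truncated HIV-1 LTR match appear to be backbone carry-over or incidental sequence matches rather than functional parts of the design.

The N open reading frame sits downstream of the human cytomegalovirus immediate early enhancer and promoter and is followed by the bovine growth hormone polyadenylation signal, giving strong constitutive expression in transfected mammalian cells. A T7 promoter lies between the CMV promoter and the coding sequence, as is standard for this backbone. No epitope tag or reporter is annotated on the insert. A separate SV40 early promoter drives a neomycin phosphotransferase gene ending in an SV40 poly(A) signal, which would allow G418 selection of stable cells, although the stated use is transient. According to the record, the plasmid is used to generate RNA-packaging SARS-CoV-2 virus-like particles, in which N packages RNA and supports particle assembly through its interaction with the membrane protein. The associated work used this system to assess evolved viral variants, with this construct representing the R203K change in N. The other components needed for particle production are not part of this plasmid.
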