Addgene plasmid #177951: CoV2-N-R203K
Purpose: Transient mammalian expression of codon optimized SARS-CoV-2 Nucleocapsid (R203K). Used for generating RNA packaging virus-like particles.
Depositing lab: Jennifer Doudna. Depositing organization: J. David Gladstone Institutes. Publication: Rapid assessment of SARS-CoV-2 evolved variants using virus-like particles. Syed AM, Taha TY, Tabata T, Chen IP, Ciling A, Khalid MM, Sreekumar B, Chen PY, Hayashi JM, Soczek KM, Ott M, Doudna JA. Science. 2021 Nov 4:eabl6184. doi: 10.1126/science.abl6184. PubMed 34735219.
Backbone
  Vector backbone: pcDNA3.1
  Vector type: Mammalian Expression
Growth in bacteria
  Bacterial resistance: Ampicillin, 100 μg/mL
  Growth temperature: 37°C
  Growth strain: DH5alpha
  Copy number: High Copy
Gene/Insert
  Gene/Insert name: SARS-CoV-2 Nucleocapsid (R203K)
  Species: Other
  Mutation: R203K
  Entrez Gene: N (a.k.a. GU280_gp10)
  Cloning method: Gibson Cloning
Terms and licenses: Academic/Nonprofit Terms; Industry Terms: Not Available to Industry
Depositor comments: Please visit https://www.biorxiv.org/content/10.1101/2021.08.05.455082v1 for bioRxv preprint.
How to cite: CoV2-N-R203K was a gift from Jennifer Doudna (Addgene plasmid # 177951 ; http://n2t.net/addgene:177951 ; RRID:Addgene_177951)
